Addgene plasmid #19243: HA-VHL 1-115-pBabe-puro
Depositing lab: William Kaelin. Depositing organization: Dana-Farber Cancer Institute. Publication: Hypoxia-inducible factor linked to differential kidney cancer risk seen with type 2A and type 2B VHL mutations. Li L, Zhang L, Zhang X, Yan Q, Minamishima YA, Olumi AF, Mao M, Bartz S, Kaelin WG. Mol Cell Biol. 2007 Aug . 27(15):5381-92. 10.1128/MCB.00282-07 PubMed 17526729.
Backbone
  Vector backbone: HA-pBabe-puro
  Backbone size w/o insert (bp): 5202
  Vector type: Mammalian Expression, Retroviral
  Selectable markers: Puromycin
Growth in bacteria
  Bacterial resistance: Ampicillin, 100 μg/mL
  Growth temperature: 37°C
  Growth strain: DH5alpha
  Copy number: High Copy
Gene/Insert
  Gene/Insert name: von Hippel-Lindau tumor suppressor (VHL) (alt name: vHL)
  Species: H. sapiens (human)
  Insert size (bp): 360
  Mutation: deleted amino acids 116 - 213 (end)
  GenBank ID: NM_000551
  Entrez Gene: VHL (a.k.a. HRCA1, RCA1, VHL1, pVHL)
  Tag / fusion protein: HA-tag (N terminal on backbone)
  Cloning method: Restriction Enzyme; 5′ cloning site BamH I (not destroyed); 3′ cloning site EcoR I (not destroyed)
  Sequencing primers: 5′ pBabe-5'; 3′ pBabe-3'
Terms and licenses: Academic/Nonprofit Terms; Industry Terms: Not Available to Industry
How to cite: HA-VHL 1-115-pBabe-puro was a gift from William Kaelin (Addgene plasmid # 19243 ; http://n2t.net/addgene:19243 ; RRID:Addgene_19243)
