[The description below was written by a language model from this plasmid's Addgene catalogue record and pLannotate feature annotations shown in this document.]
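Description:
HA-VHL 1-115-pBabe-puro is a Moloney murine leukemia virus-based retroviral expression plasmid built on an HA-tagged version of the pBabe-puro backbone. It carries a C-terminally truncated form of the human von Hippel-Lindau tumor suppressor (VHL). In bacteria it is maintained as a high-copy plasmid through a ColE1/pUC-type origin and selected with ampicillin via the β-lactamase gene and its native promoter.

The retroviral cassette is flanked by MMLV long terminal repeats. The 5′ LTR is followed by a packaging signal and a truncated gag segment lacking its start codon, which together promote efficient encapsidation of the vector RNA when the plasmid is introduced into a packaging cell line that supplies the viral proteins in trans. The VHL fragment, about 360 bp, was cloned between BamHI and EcoRI sites, both retained. It encodes residues 1–115, with amino acids 116–213 deleted, and is fused at its N terminus to an HA epitope tag supplied by the backbone. No separate internal promoter is annotated upstream of the insert, so, as is standard for pBabe vectors, its expression is presumably driven from the 5′ LTR. Downstream, an SV40 enhancer/early promoter drives puromycin N-acetyltransferase, allowing selection of stably transduced mammalian cells with puromycin.

The annotated sequence length of 5,562 nt agrees with the stated backbone plus insert. The associated study examined hypoxia-inducible factor regulation by VHL mutants linked to differing kidney cancer risk. That context suggests use for stable expression of a detectable, truncated pVHL for comparison with other VHL forms, although the record does not state the exact purpose of this deletion.
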