Features (pLannotate 1.2.2; 12 found; start..end, strand, type, name):
      8..477     +  LTR            LTR: long terminal repeat from Moloney murine leukemia virus
    601..875     +  misc_feature   MESV Ψ (fragment): packaging signal of murine embryonic stem cell virus
    934..1350    +  CDS            gag (truncated): truncated Moloney murine leukemia virus (MMLV) gag gene lacking the start codon
   1424..1768    +  CDS            VHL (fragment): VHL_HUMAN - Experimental evidence at protein level: Swiss-Prot protein existence level 1. Involved in the ubiquitination and subsequent proteasomal degradation via the von Hippel-Lindau ubiquitination complex. Seems to act as a target recruitment subunit in the E3 ubiquitin ligase complex and recruits hydroxylated hypoxia-inducible factor (HIF) under normoxic conditions. Involved in transcriptional repression through interaction with HIF1A, HIF1AN and histone deacetylases. Ubiquitinates, in an oxygen-responsive manner, ADRB2. From Homo sapiens (Human).
   1806..2135    +  promoter       SV40 promoter: SV40 enhancer and early promoter
   2145..2744    +  CDS            PuroR: puromycin N-acetyltransferase; pac from Streptomyces; confers resistance to puromycin
   2843..3436    +  LTR            LTR: long terminal repeat from Moloney murine leukemia virus
   3445..3491    +  LTR            5' LTR (truncated) (fragment): truncated long terminal repeat from Moloney murine sarcoma virus
   3574..3622    -  CDS            lacI (fragment): lac repressor; lacI; The lac repressor binds to the lac operator to inhibit transcription in E. coli. This inhibition can be relieved by adding lactose or isopropyl-β-D-thiogalactopyranoside (IPTG).
   3808..4396    -  rep_origin     ori: high-copy-number ColE1/pMB1/pBR322/pUC origin of replication
   4574..5434    -  CDS            AmpR: β-lactamase; bla; confers resistance to ampicillin, carbenicillin, and related antibiotics
   5435..5539    -  promoter       AmpR promoter: bla
>Addgene plasmid #19243 | HA-VHL 1-115-pBabe-puro | depositor full sequence | sequence record 8961 | Author sequence
CTGCAGCCTGAATATGGGCCAAACAGGATATCTGTGGTAAGCAGTTCCTGCCCCGGCTCAGGGCCAAGAA
CAGATGGAACAGCTGAATATGGGCCAAACAGGATATCTGTGGTAAGCAGTTCCTGCCCCGGCTCAGGGCC
AAGAACAGATGGTCCCCAGATGCGGTCCAGCCCTCAGCAGTTTCTAGAGAACCATCAGATGTTTCCAGGG
TGCCCCAAGGACCTGAAATGACCCTGTGCCTTATTTGAACTAACCAATCAGTTCGCTTCTCGCTTCTGTT
CGCGCGCTTCTGCTCCCCGAGCTCAATAAAAGAGCCCACAACCCCTCACTCGGGGCGCCAGTCCTCCGAT
TGACTGAGTCGCCCGGGTACCCGTGTATCCAATAAACCCTCTTGCAGTTGCATCCGACTTGTGGTCTCGC
TGTTCCTTGGGAGGGTCTCCTCTGAGTGATTGACTACCCGTCAGCGGGGGTCTTTCATTTGGGGGCTCGT
CCGGGATCGGGAGACCCCTGCCCAGGGACCACCGACCCACCACCGGGAGGTAAGCTGGCCAGCAACTTAT
CTGTGTCTGTCCGATTGTCTAGTGTCTATGACTGATTTTATGCGCCTGCGTCGGTACTAGTTAGCTAACT
AGCTCTGTATCTGGCGGACCCGTGGTGGAACTGACGAGTTCTGAACACCCGGCCGCAACCCTGGGAGACG
TCCCAGGGACTTTGGGGGCCGTTTTTGTGGCCCGACCTGAGGAAGGGAGTCGATGTGGAATCCGACCCCG
TCAGGATATGTGGTTCTGGTAGGAGACGAGAACCTAAAACAGTTCCCGCCTCCGTCTGAATTTTTGCTTT
CGGTTTGGAACCGAAGCCGCGCGTCTTGTCTGCTGCAGCATCGTTCTGTGTTGTCTCTGTCTGACTGTGT
TTCTGTATTTGTCTGAAAATTAGGGCCAGACTGTTACCACTCCCTTAAGTTTGACCTTAGATCACTGGAA
AGATGTCGAGCGGCTCGCTCACAACCAGTCGGTAGATGTCAAGAAGAGACGTTGGGTTACCTTCTGCTCT
GCAGAATGGCCAACCTTTAACGTCGGATGGCCGCGAGACGGCACCTTTAACCGAGACCTCATCACCCAGG
TTAAGATCAAGGTCTTTTCACCTGGCCCGCATGGACACCCAGACCAGGTCCCCTACATCGTGACCTGGGA
AGCCTTGGCTTTTGACCCCCCTCCCTGGGTCAAGCCCTTTGTACACCCTAAGCCTCCGCCTCCTCTTCTT
CCATCCGCGCCGTCTCTCCCCCTTGAACCTCCTCTTTCGACCCCGCCTCAATCCTCCCTTTATCCAGCCC
TCACTCCTTCTCTAGGCGCCGGCCATCGAGACTAAGCTTACCATGGCCTACCCCTACGACGTGCCCGACT
ACGCCTCCCTCGGATCCGCCACCATGCCCCGGAGGGCGGAGAACTGGGACGAGGCCGAGGTAGGCGCGGA
GGAGGCAGGCGTCGAAGAGTACGGCCCTGAAGAAGACGGCGGGGAGGAGTCGGGCGCCGAGGAGTCCGGC
CCGGAAGAGTCCGGCCCGGAGGAACTGGGCGCCGAGGAGGAGATGGAGGCCGGGCGGCCGCGGCCCGTGC
TGCGCTCGGTGAACTCGCGCGAGCCCTCCCAGGTCATCTTCTGCAATCGCAGTCCGCGCGTCGTGCTGCC
CGTATGGCTCAACTTCGACGGCGAGCCGCAGCCCTACCCAACGCTGCCGCCTGGCACGGGCCGCCGCATC
CACAGCTACCGAGGTCACTGAGAATTCGCCAGCACAGTGGTCGACCCTGTGGAATGTGTGTCAGTTAGGG
TGTGGAAAGTCCCCAGGCTCCCCAGCAGGCAGAAGTATGCAAAGCATGCATCTCAATTAGTCAGCAACCA
GGTGTGGAAAGTCCCCAGGCTCCCCAGCAGGCAGAAGTATGCAAAGCATGCATCTCAATTAGTCAGCAAC
CATAGTCCCGCCCCTAACTCCGCCCATCCCGCCCCTAACTCCGCCCAGTTCCGCCCATTCTCCGCCCCAT
GGCTGACTAATTTTTTTTATTTATGCAGAGGCCGAGGCCGCCTCGGCCTCTGAGCTATTCCAGAAGTAGT
GAGGAGGCTTTTTTGGAGGCCTAGGCTTTTGCAAAAAGCTTACCATGACCGAGTACAAGCCCACGGTGCG
CCTCGCCACCCGCGACGACGTCCCCAGGGCCGTACGCACCCTCGCCGCCGCGTTCGCCGACTACCCCGCC
ACGCGCCACACCGTCGATCCGGACCGCCACATCGAGCGGGTCACCGAGCTGCAAGAACTCTTCCTCACGC
GCGTCGGGCTCGACATCGGCAAGGTGTGGGTCGCGGACGACGGCGCCGCGGTGGCGGTCTGGACCACGCC
GGAGAGCGTCGAAGCGGGGGCGGTGTTCGCCGAGATCGGCCCGCGCATGGCCGAGTTGAGCGGTTCCCGG
CTGGCCGCGCAGCAACAGATGGAAGGCCTCCTGGCGCCGCACCGGCCCAAGGAGCCCGCGTGGTTCCTGG
CCACCGTCGGCGTCTCGCCCGACCACCAGGGCAAGGGTCTGGGCAGCGCCGTCGTGCTCCCCGGAGTGGA
GGCGGCCGAGCGCGCCGGGGTGCCCGCCTTCCTGGAGACCTCCGCGCCCCGCAACCTCCCCTTCTACGAG
CGGCTCGGCTTCACCGTCACCGCCGACGTCGAGTGCCCGAAGGACCGCGCGACCTGGTGCATGACCCGCA
AGCCCGGTGCCTGACGCCCGCCCCACGACCCGCAGCGCCCGACCGAAAGGAGCGCACGACCCCATGCATC
GATAAAATAAAAGATTTTATTTAGTCTCCAGAAAAAGGGGGGAATGAAAGACCCCACCTGTAGGTTTGGC
AAGCTAGCTTAAGTAACGCCATTTTGCAAGGCATGGAAAAATACATAACTGAGAATAGAGAAGTTCAGAT
CAAGGTCAGGAACAGATGGAACAGCTGAATATGGGCCAAACAGGATATCTGTGGTAAGCAGTTCCTGCCC
CGGCTCAGGGCCAAGAACAGATGGAACAGCTGAATATGGGCCAAACAGGATATCTGTGGTAAGCAGTTCC
TGCCCCGGCTCAGGGCCAAGAACAGATGGTCCCCAGATGCGGTCCAGCCCTCAGCAGTTTCTAGAGAACC
ATCAGATGTTTCCAGGGTGCCCCAAGGACCTGAAATGACCCTGTGCCTTATTTGAACTAACCAATCAGTT
CGCTTCTCGCTTCTGTTCGCGCGCTTCTGCTCCCCGAGCTCAATAAAAGAGCCCACAACCCCTCACTCGG
GGCGCCAGTCCTCCGATTGACTGAGTCGCCCGGGTACCCGTGTATCCAATAAACCCTCTTGCAGTTGCAT
CCGACTTGTGGTCTCGCTGTTCCTTGGGAGGGTCTCCTCTGAGTGATTGACTACCCGTCAGCGGGGGTCT
TTCATTTCCGACTTGTGGTCTCGCTGCCTTGGGAGGGTCTCCTCTGAGTGATTGACTACCCGTCAGCGGG
GGTCTTCACATGCAGCATGTATCAAAATTAATTTGGTTTTTTTTCTTAAGTATTTACATTAAATGGCCAT
AGTTGCATTAATGAATCGGCCAACGCGCGGGGAGAGGCGGTTTGCGTATTGGCGCTCTTCCGCTTCCTCG
CTCACTGACTCGCTGCGCTCGGTCGTTCGGCTGCGGCGAGCGGTATCAGCTCACTCAAAGGCGGTAATAC
GGTTATCCACAGAATCAGGGGATAACGCAGGAAAGAACATGTGAGCAAAAGGCCAGCAAAAGGCCAGGAA
CCGTAAAAAGGCCGCGTTGCTGGCGTTTTTCCATAGGCTCCGCCCCCCTGACGAGCATCACAAAAATCGA
CGCTCAAGTCAGAGGTGGCGAAACCCGACAGGACTATAAAGATACCAGGCGTTTCCCCCTGGAAGCTCCC
TCGTGCGCTCTCCTGTTCCGACCCTGCCGCTTACCGGATACCTGTCCGCCTTTCTCCCTTCGGGAAGCGT
GGCGCTTTCTCATAGCTCACGCTGTAGGTATCTCAGTTCGGTGTAGGTCGTTCGCTCCAAGCTGGGCTGT
GTGCACGAACCCCCCGTTCAGCCCGACCGCTGCGCCTTATCCGGTAACTATCGTCTTGAGTCCAACCCGG
TAAGACACGACTTATCGCCACTGGCAGCAGCCACTGGTAACAGGATTAGCAGAGCGAGGTATGTAGGCGG
TGCTACAGAGTTCTTGAAGTGGTGGCCTAACTACGGCTACACTAGAAGGACAGTATTTGGTATCTGCGCT
CTGCTGAAGCCAGTTACCTTCGGAAAAAGAGTTGGTAGCTCTTGATCCGGCAAACAAACCACCGCTGGTA
GCGGTGGTTTTTTTGTTTGCAAGCAGCAGATTACGCGCAGAAAAAAAGGATCTCAAGAAGATCCTTTGAT
CTTTTCTACGGGGTCTGACGCTCAGTGGAACGAAAACTCACGTTAAGGGATTTTGGTCATGAGATTATCA
AAAAGGATCTTCACCTAGATCCTTTTAAATTAAAAATGAAGTTTGCGGCCGCAAATCAATCTAAAGTATA
TATGAGTAAACTTGGTCTGACAGTTACCAATGCTTAATCAGTGAGGCACCTATCTCAGCGATCTGTCTAT
TTCGTTCATCCATAGTTGCCTGACTCCCCGTCGTGTAGATAACTACGATACGGGAGGGCTTACCATCTGG
CCCCAGTGCTGCAATGATACCGCGAGACCCACGCTCACCGGCTCCAGATTTATCAGCAATAAACCAGCCA
GCCGGAAGGGCCGAGCGCAGAAGTGGTCCTGCAACTTTATCCGCCTCCATCCAGTCTATTAATTGTTGCC
GGGAAGCTAGAGTAAGTAGTTCGCCAGTTAATAGTTTGCGCAACGTTGTTGCCATTGCTACAGGCATCGT
GGTGTCACGCTCGTCGTTTGGTATGGCTTCATTCAGCTCCGGTTCCCAACGATCAAGGCGAGTTACATGA
TCCCCCATGTTGTGCAAAAAAGCGGTTAGCTCCTTCGGTCCTCCGATCGTTGTCAGAAGTAAGTTGGCCG
CAGTGTTATCACTCATGGTTATGGCAGCACTGCATAATTCTCTTACTGTCATGCCATCCGTAAGATGCTT
TTCTGTGACTGGTGAGTACTCAACCAAGTCATTCTGAGAATAGTGTATGCGGCGACCGAGTTGCTCTTGC
CCGGCGTCAACACGGGATAATACCGCGCCACATAGCAGAACTTTAAAAGTGCTCATCATTGGAAAACGTT
CTTCGGGGCGAAAACTCTCAAGGATCTTACCGCTGTTGAGATCCAGTTCGATGTAACCCACTCGTGCACC
CAACTGATCTTCAGCATCTTTTACTTTCACCAGCGTTTCTGGGTGAGCAAAAACAGGAAGGCAAAATGCC
GCAAAAAAGGGAATAAGGGCGACACGGAAATGTTGAATACTCATACTCTTCCTTTTTCAATATTATTGAA
GCATTTATCAGGGTTATTGTCTCATGAGCGGATACATATTTGAATGTATTTAGAAAAATAAACAAATAGG
GGTTCCGCGCACATTTCCCCGAAAAGTGCCAC
