>Addgene plasmid #19243 | HA-VHL 1-115-pBabe-puro | addgene partial sequence | sequence record 25172 | 19243 with pBABE-5
ACTAAGCTTACCATGGCCTACCCCTNCNACGTGCCCGACTACGCCTCCCTCGGATCCGCCACCATGCCCC
GGAGGGCGGAGAACTGGGACGAGGCCGAGGTAGGCGCGGAGGAGGCAGGCGTCGAAGAGTACGGCCCTGA
AGAAGACGGCGGGGAGGAGTCGGGCGCCGAGGAGTCCGGCCCGGAAGAGTCCGGCCCGGAGGAACTGGGC
GCCGAGGAGGAGATGGAGGCCGGGCGGCCGCGGCCCGTGCTGCGCTCGGTGAACTCGCGCGAGCCCTCCC
AGGTCATCTTCTGCAATCGCAGTCCGCGCGTCGTGCTGCCCGTATGGCTCAACTTCGACGGCGAGCCGCA
GCCCTACCCAACGCTGCCGCCTGGCACGGGCCGCCGCATCCACAGCTACCGAGGTCACTGAGAATTCGAT
ATCTCGAGTAATTCGCCAGCACAGTGGTCGACCCTGTGGAATGTGTGTCAGTTAGGGTGTGGAAAGTCCC
CAGGCTCCCCAGCAGGCAGAAGTATGCAAAGCATGCATCTCAATTAGTCAGCAACCAGGTGTGGAAAGTC
CCCAGGCTCCCCAGCAGGCAGAAGTATGCAAAGCATGCATCTCAATTAGTCAGNNACCATAGTCCCGCCC
CTAACTCCGCCCATCCCGCCCCTAACTCCGCCCAGTTCCGCCCATTCTCCGCCCCATGGCTGACTAATTT
TTTTTTATTTATGCAGAGGCCGANGCCGCCTCGGCCTCTGANCTATTCCAGAANTAGTGAGGAGNCTTTT
TTGGA
